Addgene plasmid #115831: pscALPS-SIV-GSN-CN166 vpr
Purpose: Encodes codon optimized 3xFLAG SIVGSN-CN166 Vpr (AF468659) and puromycin resistance protein
Depositing lab: Jeremy Luban. Depositing organization: University of Massachusetts, Worcester. Publication: Primate immunodeficiency virus proteins Vpx and Vpr counteract transcriptional repression of proviruses by the HUSH complex. Yurkovetskiy L, Guney MH, Kim K, Goh SL, McCauley S, Dauphin A, Diehl WE, Luban J. Nat Microbiol. 2018 Dec;3(12):1354-1361. doi: 10.1038/s41564-018-0256-x. Epub 2018 Oct 8. PubMed 30297740.
Backbone
  Vector backbone: pscALPS Puro
  Vector type: Lentiviral
  Selectable markers: Puromycin
Growth in bacteria
  Bacterial resistance: Ampicillin, 100 μg/mL
  Growth temperature: 30°C
  Growth strain: NEB Stable
  Copy number: High Copy
Gene/Insert
  Gene/Insert name: SIVGSN-CN166 Vpr (AF468659)
  Promoter: SFFV
  Tag / fusion protein: 3x-FLAG (N terminal on insert)
  Cloning method: Restriction Enzyme; 5′ cloning site XbaI (unknown if destroyed); 3′ cloning site EcoRI (unknown if destroyed)
Terms and licenses: Academic/Nonprofit Terms; Industry Terms: Not Available to Industry
Depositor comments: PuroR . Please visit https://www.biorxiv.org/content/early/2018/04/03/293001 for bioRxiv preprint.
How to cite: pscALPS-SIV-GSN-CN166 vpr was a gift from Jeremy Luban (Addgene plasmid # 115831 ; http://n2t.net/addgene:115831 ; RRID:Addgene_115831)
