[The description below was written by a language model from this plasmid's Addgene catalogue record and pLannotate feature annotations shown in this document.]
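Description:
pscALPS-SIV-GSN-CN166 vpr is an HIV-1-based lentiviral transfer vector built on the pscALPS Puro backbone, used to deliver and stably express an accessory protein from a simian immunodeficiency virus. In bacteria it is maintained through a high-copy ColE1/pUC-type origin and selected with ampicillin via the β-lactamase gene. The annotated sequence record is 8,177 nt. Upstream of the viral genome, a CMV enhancer/promoter is fused to a truncated 5' LTR and would drive genomic RNA transcription in packaging cells. This is followed by the Ψ packaging signal with a gag fragment, the Rev response element for Rev-dependent nuclear export, and the cPPT/CTS element that aids nuclear import of the reverse-transcribed genome. An SV40 enhancer/early promoter is also annotated just upstream of the CMV element.

The payload is a codon-optimized Vpr open reading frame from SIVGSN-CN166, carrying an N-terminal 3xFLAG tag and expressed from the spleen focus-forming virus (SFFV) LTR promoter. The automated annotation picks up only a FLAG fragment and does not label the Vpr coding sequence itself. Downstream lies a puromycin N-acetyltransferase gene for selecting transduced mammalian cells. No promoter, IRES or 2A element is annotated in the unlabelled interval between the FLAG tag and PuroR, so the record does not state how the resistance gene is expressed. A WPRE follows to enhance transcript stability and expression, then a nef-derived fragment and the 3' LTR region, which the annotation labels as a second truncated LTR. According to the associated publication, the construct belongs to work on how primate immunodeficiency virus Vpx and Vpr proteins counteract transcriptional repression of proviruses by the HUSH complex. The FLAG tag allows detection of the expressed protein.
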