Features (pLannotate 1.2.2; 20 found; start..end, strand, type, name):
     69..398     +  promoter       SV40 promoter: SV40 enhancer and early promoter
    410..789     +  enhancer       CMV enhancer: human cytomegalovirus immediate early enhancer
    790..989     +  promoter       CMV promoter: human cytomegalovirus (CMV) immediate early promoter
   1007..1187    +  LTR            5' LTR (truncated): truncated 5' long terminal repeat (LTR) from HIV-1
   1234..1359    +  misc_feature   HIV-1 Ψ: packaging signal of human immunodeficiency virus type 1
   1343..1681    +  CDS            HIV-1 gag (fragment): gag protein from human immunodeficiency virus 1; gag
   1856..2089    +  misc_feature   RRE: The Rev response element (RRE) of HIV-1 allows for Rev-dependent mRNA export from the nucleus to the cytoplasm.
   2210..2452    +  CDS            env (fragment): ENV_HV2ST - Experimental evidence at protein level: Swiss-Prot protein existence level 1. The gp120-gp41 heterodimer allows rapid transcytosis of the virus through CD4 negative cells such as simple epithelial monolayers of the intestinal, rectal and endocervical epithelial barriers. Both gp120 and gp41 specifically recognize glycosphingolipids galactosyl- ceramide (GalCer) or 3' sulfo-galactosyl-ceramide (GalS) present in the lipid rafts structures of epithelial cells. Binding to these alternative receptors allows the rapid transcytosis of the virus through the epithelial cells. This transcyto
   2465..2565    +  CDS            Rev (fragment): human immunodeficiency virus 1 (HIV-1) Rev protein; rev; enhances nuclear export of unspliced and incompletely spliced viral mRNAs
   2615..2732    +  misc_feature   cPPT/CTS: central polypurine tract and central termination sequence of HIV-1
   2869..3276    +  promoter       SFFV promoter: spleen focus-forming virus long terminal repeat (LTR) promoter
   3342..3364    +  CDS            FLAG (fragment): FLAG® epitope tag, followed by an enterokinase cleavage site
   4283..4882    +  CDS            PuroR: puromycin N-acetyltransferase; pac from Streptomyces alboniger; confers resistance to puromycin
   4892..5480    +  misc_feature   WPRE: woodchuck hepatitis virus posttranscriptional regulatory element
   5491..5991    +  CDS            nef (fragment): NEF_HV1LA - Experimental evidence at protein level: Swiss-Prot protein existence level 1. Extracellular Nef protein targets CD4(+) T-lymphocytes for apoptosis by interacting with CXCR4 surface receptors. From Human immunodeficiency virus type 1 group M subtype B (isolate Lai) (HIV-1).
   5998..6178    +  LTR            5' LTR (truncated): truncated 5' long terminal repeat (LTR) from HIV-1
   6249..6837    -  rep_origin     ori: high-copy-number ColE1/pMB1/pBR322/pUC origin of replication
   7008..7868    -  CDS            AmpR: β-lactamase; bla; confers resistance to ampicillin, carbenicillin, and related antibiotics
   7869..7973    -  promoter       AmpR promoter: bla
   8032..8084    -  misc_feature   bom (fragment): basis of mobility region from pBR322
>Addgene plasmid #115831 | pscALPS-SIV-GSN-CN166 vpr | addgene full sequence | sequence record 255812 | Addgene NGS Result
AATCTGCTTAGGGTTAGGCGTTTTGCGCTGCTTCGCGATGTACGGGCCAGATATACGCGCTGTGGAATGT
GTGTCAGTTAGGGTGTGGAAAGTCCCCAGGCTCCCCAGCAGGCAGAAGTATGCAAAGCATGCATCTCAAT
TAGTCAGCAACCAGGTGTGGAAAGTCCCCAGGCTCCCCAGCAGGCAGAAGTATGCAAAGCATGCATCTCA
ATTAGTCAGCAACCATAGTCCCGCCCCTAACTCCGCCCATCCCGCCCCTAACTCCGCCCAGTTCCGCCCA
TTCTCCGCCCCATGGCTGACTAATTTTTTTTATTTATGCAGAGGCCGAGGCCGCCTCTGCCTCTGAGCTA
TTCCAGAAGTAGTGAGGAGGCTTTTTTGGAGGCCTAGGCTTTTGCAAAAAGCTCGCGTTGACATTGATTA
TTGACTAGTTATTAATAGTAATCAATTACGGGGTCATTAGTTCATAGCCCATATATGGAGTTCCGCGTTA
CATAACTTACGGTAAATGGCCCGCCTGGCTGACCGCCCAACGACCCCCGCCCATTGACGTCAATAATGAC
GTATGTTCCCATAGTAACGCCAATAGGGACTTTCCATTGACGTCAATGGGTGGAGTATTTACGGTAAACT
GCCCACTTGGCAGTACATCAAGTGTATCATATGCCAAGTACGCCCCCTATTGACGTCAATGACGGTAAAT
GGCCCGCCTGGCATTATGCCCAGTACATGACCTTATGGGACTTTCCTACTTGGCAGTACATCTACGTATT
AGTCATCGCTATTACCATGGTGATGCGGTTTTGGCAGTACATCAATGGGCGTGGATAGCGGTTTGACTCA
CGGGGATTTCCAAGTCTCCACCCCATTGACGTCAATGGGAGTTTGTTTTGGCACCAAAATCAACGGGACT
TTCCAAAATGTCGTAACAACTCCGCCCCATTGACGCAAATGGGCGGTAGGCGTGTACGGTGGGAGGTCTA
TATAAGCAGCGCGTTTTGCCTGTACTGGGTCTCTCTGGTTAGACCAGATCTGAGCCTGGGAGCTCTCTGG
CTAACTAGGGAACCCACTGCTTAAGCCTCAATAAAGCTTGCCTTGAGTGCTTCAAGTAGTGTGTGCCCGT
CTGTTGTGTGACTCTGGTAACTAGAGATCCCTCAGACCCTTTTAGTCAGTGTGGAAAATCTCTAGCAGTG
GCGCCCGAACAGGGACTTGAAAGCGAAAGGGAAACCAGAGGAGCTCTCTCGACGCAGGACTCGGCTTGCT
GAAGCGCGCACGGCAAGAGGCGAGGGGCGGCGACTGGTGAGTACGCCAAAAATTTTGACTAGCGGAGGCT
AGAAGGAGAGAGATGGGTGCGAGAGCGTCAGTATTAAGCGGGGGAGAATTAGATCGCGATGGGAAAAAAT
TCGGTTAAGGCCAGGGGGAAAGAAAAAATATAAATTAAAACATATAGTATGGGCAAGCAGGGAGCTAGAA
CGATTCGCAGTTAATCCTGGCCTGTTAGAAACATCAGAAGGCTGTAGACAAATACTGGGACAGCTACAAC
CATCCCTTCAGACAGGATCAGAAGAACTTAGATCATTATATAATACAGTAGCAACCCTCTATTGTGTGCA
TCAAAGGATAGAGATAAAAGACACCAAGGAAGCTTTAGACAAGATAGAGGAAGAGCAAAACAAAAGTAAG
ACCACCGCACAGCAAGCGGCCGGCCGCTGATCTTCAGACCTGGAGGAGGAGATATGAGGGACAATTGGAG
AAGTGAATTATATAAATATAAAGTAGTAAAAATTGAACCATTAGGAGTAGCACCCACCAAGGCAAAGAGA
AGAGTGGTGCAGAGAGAAAAAAGAGCAGTGGGAATAGGAGCTTTGTTCCTTGGGTTCTTGGGAGCAGCAG
GAAGCACTATGGGCGCAGCGTCAATGACGCTGACGGTACAGGCCAGACAATTATTGTCTGGTATAGTGCA
GCAGCAGAACAATTTGCTGAGGGCTATTGAGGCGCAACAGCATCTGTTGCAACTCACAGTCTGGGGCATC
AAGCAGCTCCAGGCAAGAATCCTGGCTGTGGAAAGATACCTAAAGGATCAACAGCTCCTGGGGATTTGGG
GTTGCTCTGGAAAACTCATTTGCACCACTGCTGTGCCTTGGAATGCTAGTTGGAGTAATAAATCTCTGGA
ACAGATTTGGAATCACACGACCTGGATGGAGTGGGACAGAGAATTAACAATTACACAAGCTTAATACACT
CCTTAATTGAAGAATCGCAAAACCAGCAAGAAAAGAATGAACAAGAATTATTGGAATTAGATAAATGGGC
AAGTTTGTGGAATTGGTTTAACATAACAAATTGGCTGTGGTATATAAAATTATTCATAATGATAGTAGGA
GGCTTGGTAGGTTTAAGAATAGTTTTTGCTGTACTTTCTATAGTGAATAGAGTTAGGCAGGGATATTCAC
CATTATCGTTTCAGACCCACCTCCCAACCCCGAGGGGACCCGACAGGCCCGAAGGAATAGAAGAAGAAGG
TGGAGAGAGAGACAGAGACAGATCCATTCGATTAGTGAACGGATCGGCACTGCGTGCGCCAATTCTGCAG
ACAAATGGCAGTATTCATCCACAATTTTAAAAGAAAAGGGGGGATTGGGGGGTACAGTGCAGGGGAAAGA
ATAGTAGACATAATAGCAACAGACATACAAACTAAAGAATTACAAAAACAAATTACAAAAATTCAAAATT
TTCGGGTTTATTACAGGGACAGCAGAGATCCAGTTTGGTTAATTAACTGCAGCCCCGATAAAATAAAAGA
TTTTATTTAGTCTCCAGAAAAAGGGGGGAATGAAAGACCCCACCTGTAGGTTTGGCAAGCTAGCTGCAGT
AACGCCATTTTGCAAGGCATGGAAAAATACCAAACCAAGAATAGAGAAGTTCAGATCAAGGGCGGGTACA
TGAAAATAGCTAACGTTGGGCCAAACAGGATATCTGCGGTGAGCAGTTTCGGCCCCGGCCCGGGGCCAAG
AACAGATGGTCACCGCAGTTTCGGCCCCGGCCCGAGGCCAAGAACAGATGGTCCCCAGATATGGCCCAAC
CCTCAGCAGTTTCTTAAGACCCATCAGATGTTTCCAGGCTCCCCCAAGGACCTGAAATGACCCTGCGCCT
TATTTGAATTAACCAATCAGCCTGCTTCTCGCTTCTGTTCGCGCGCTTCTGCTTCCCGAGCTCTATAAAA
GAGCTCACAACCCCTCACTCGGCGCGCCAGTCCTCCGACAGACTGAGTCGCCCGGGGGTCTAGAGCCGCC
ATGGATTATAAAGATGACGATGACAAAGACTATAAAGACGATGACGACAAAGATTACAAGGACGACGACG
ACAAAGCGGCCGCTATGGAGAGGATTCCTCCCAGCCATCCAATGCCCTGGCTTTCTCGGAGGGTACCGAC
GACGATGGCCATAGCCCAGAACGCCTTGTGGGAGATTAACGAAGAAGCAGAGAAGCACTTCTCCCGAGAC
GAGCTGAGGGGCATCTGGCACGACGTAACGGAGCTGCCTGCTGATCCCGACTGGACCGTCGATCAGGCCG
CGATTGCTTGTGCCATCGATTATATTCGAGTTCAAACTCTTCTGTTCAGACACTTTAAGGATGGATGCTT
CCACCGCGTAAACCTGAGCGGACGGTACCCGGCAATACGACCCAGCAGGGGAACCGCACCCCCGGATAGC
AACAGCGTTAGTCACGCGGATCCAGAACAACCGAGGCGGCCCTCCCGCTACCGGATGGATGAATAACCCG
GGGAATTCTCGACCTTGACTGGCGGCGCGACCTTGAGGCCTGCGTTCGCCTCAGTTGCCCCCTCTGTGCA
ATGGGGAGACGCGCCTCATCGCTTGACAACGGCCGAAGAGCCGCCGCGCTTCCGTCTCCCGCGTGCGCGC
GCCATGCTGCCCACCCCCGTTCCGCACTGACCCTCCCCCGTGCCCCGCGTCCCGTACTGCCGCCCCGCCC
CGAGTCCCATGCCGCAGCCACCGCGACGGAGCCCGCAGGCGGGAACCTGCCTCCGCGCGTTAGCGCGCAC
GCGCGCCTCATGTGTCGTCCCCATCAGCGCCGGCTTCCGTCTATAGGCCAGATGCACTGTCACTCTGGCG
AAGTCGCAGACCCGATTGGCCGGGACGGAGGCGCGAGACCGGGTTGCGGGCGGGGCCGAACGTGGTATAA
AAGGGGCGGGAGGCCAGGCTCGTGCCGTTTTGCAGACGCCACCGCCGAGGAAAACCGTGTACTATTAGCC
ACGCGTGCCACCATGACCGAGTACAAGCCCACGGTGCGCCTCGCCACCCGCGACGACGTCCCCCGGGCCG
TACGCACCCTCGCCGCCGCGTTCGCCGACTACCCCGCCACGCGCCACACCGTCGACCCGGACCGCCACAT
CGAGCGGGTCACCGAGCTGCAAGAACTCTTCCTCACGCGCGTCGGGCTCGACATCGGCAAGGTGTGGGTC
GCGGACGACGGCGCCGCGGTGGCGGTCTGGACCACGCCGGAGAGCGTCGAAGCGGGGGCGGTGTTCGCCG
AGATCGGCCCGCGCATGGCCGAGTTGAGCGGTTCCCGGCTGGCCGCGCAGCAACAGATGGAAGGCCTCCT
GGCGCCGCACCGGCCCAAGGAGCCCGCGTGGTTCCTGGCCACCGTCGGCGTCTCGCCCGACCACCAGGGC
AAGGGTCTGGGCAGCGCCGTCGTGCTCCCCGGAGTGGAGGCGGCCGAGCGCGCCGGGGTGCCCGCCTTCC
TGGAGACCTCCGCGCCCCGCAACCTCCCCTTCTACGAGCGGCTCGGCTTCACCGTCACCGCCGACGTCGA
GGTGCCCGAAGGACCGCGCACCTGGTGCATGACCCGCAAGCCCGGTGCCTGAGCGATCGCTAATCAACCT
CTGGATTACAAAATTTGTGAAAGATTGACTGGTATTCTTAACTATGTTGCTCCTTTTACGCTATGTGGAT
ACGCTGCTTTAATGCCTTTGTATCATGCTATTGCTTCCCGTATGGCTTTCATTTTCTCCTCCTTGTATAA
ATCCTGGTTGCTGTCTCTTTATGAGGAGTTGTGGCCCGTTGTCAGGCAACGTGGCGTGGTGTGCACTGTG
TTTGCTGACGCAACCCCCACTGGTTGGGGCATTGCCACCACCTGTCAGCTCCTTTCCGGGACTTTCGCTT
TCCCCCTCCCTATTGCCACGGCGGAACTCATCGCCGCCTGCCTTGCCCGCTGCTGGACAGGGGCTCGGCT
GTTGGGCACTGACAATTCCGTGGTGTTGTCGGGGAAGCTGACGTCCTTTCCATGGCTGCTCGCCTGTGTT
GCCACCTGGATTCTGCGCGGGACGTCCTTCTGCTACGTCCCTTCGGCCCTCAATCCAGCGGACCTTCCTT
CCCGCGGCCTGCTGCCGGCTCTGCGGCCTCTTCCGCGTCTTCGCCTTCGCCCTCAGACGAGTCGGATCTC
CCTTTGGGCCGCCTCCCCGCTTAATCGCGTCGAGACCTAGAAAAACATGGAGCAATCACAAGTAGCAATA
CAGCAGCTACCAATGCTGATTGTGCCTGGCTAGAAGCACAAGAGGAGGAGGAGGTGGGTTTTCCAGTCAC
ACCTCAGGTACCTTTAAGACCAATGACTTACAAGGCAGCTGTAGATCTTAGCCACTTTTTAAAAGAAAAG
GGGGGACTGGAAGGGCTAATTCACTCCCAACGAAGACAAGATATCCTTGATCTGTGGATCTACCACACAC
AAGGCTACTTCCCTGATTGGCAGAACTACACACCAGGGCCAGGGATCAGATATCCACTGACCTTTGGATG
GTGCTACAAGCTAGTACCAGTTGAGCAAGAGAAGGTAGAAGAAGCCAATGAAGGAGAGAACACCCGCTTG
TTACACCCTGTGAGCCTGCATGGGATGGATGACCCGGAGAGAGAAGTATTAGAGTGGAGGTTTGACAGCC
GCCTAGCATTTCATCACATGGCCCGAGAGCTGCATCCGGACTGTACTGGGTCTCTCTGGTTAGACCAGAT
CTGAGCCTGGGAGCTCTCTGGCTAACTAGGGAACCCACTGCTTAAGCCTCAATAAAGCTTGCCTTGAGTG
CTTCAAGTAGTGTGTGCCCGTCTGTTGTGTGACTCTGGTAACTAGAGATCCCTCAGACCCTTTTAGTCAG
TGTGGAAAATCTCTAGCAGGGCCCGTTTCATGTGAGCAAAAGGCCAGCAAAAGGCCAGGAACCGTAAAAA
GGCCGCGTTGCTGGCGTTTTTCCATAGGCTCCGCCCCCCTGACGAGCATCACAAAAATCGACGCTCAAGT
CAGAGGTGGCGAAACCCGACAGGACTATAAAGATACCAGGCGTTTCCCCCTGGAAGCTCCCTCGTGCGCT
CTCCTGTTCCGACCCTGCCGCTTACCGGATACCTGTCCGCCTTTCTCCCTTCGGGAAGCGTGGCGCTTTC
TCATAGCTCACGCTGTAGGTATCTCAGTTCGGTGTAGGTCGTTCGCTCCAAGCTGGGCTGTGTGCACGAA
CCCCCCGTTCAGCCCGACCGCTGCGCCTTATCCGGTAACTATCGTCTTGAGTCCAACCCGGTAAGACACG
ACTTATCGCCACTGGCAGCAGCCACTGGTAACAGGATTAGCAGAGCGAGGTATGTAGGCGGTGCTACAGA
GTTCTTGAAGTGGTGGCCTAACTACGGCTACACTAGAAGAACAGTATTTGGTATCTGCGCTCTGCTGAAG
CCAGTTACCTTCGGAAAAAGAGTTGGTAGCTCTTGATCCGGCAAACAAACCACCGCTGGTAGCGGTGGTT
TTTTTGTTTGCAAGCAGCAGATTACGCGCAGAAAAAAAGGATCTCAAGAAGATCCTTTGATCTTTTCTAC
GGGGTCTGACGCTCAGTGGAACGAAAACTCACGTTAAGGGATTTTGGTCATGAGATTATCAAAAAGGATC
TTCACCTAGATCCTTTTAAATTAAAAATGAAGTTTTAAATCAATCTAAAGTATATATGAGTAAACTTGGT
CTGACAGTTACCAATGCTTAATCAGTGAGGCACCTATCTCAGCGATCTGTCTATTTCGTTCATCCATAGT
TGCCTGACTCCCCGTCGTGTAGATAACTACGATACGGGAGGGCTTACCATCTGGCCCCAGTGCTGCAATG
ATACCGCGAGACCCACGCTCACCGGCTCCAGATTTATCAGCAATAAACCAGCCAGCCGGAAGGGCCGAGC
GCAGAAGTGGTCCTGCAACTTTATCCGCCTCCATCCAGTCTATTAATTGTTGCCGGGAAGCTAGAGTAAG
TAGTTCGCCAGTTAATAGTTTGCGCAACGTTGTTGCCATTGCTACAGGCATCGTGGTGTCACGCTCGTCG
TTTGGTATGGCTTCATTCAGCTCCGGTTCCCAACGATCAAGGCGAGTTACATGATCCCCCATGTTGTGCA
AAAAAGCGGTTAGCTCCTTCGGTCCTCCGATCGTTGTCAGAAGTAAGTTGGCCGCAGTGTTATCACTCAT
GGTTATGGCAGCACTGCATAATTCTCTTACTGTCATGCCATCCGTAAGATGCTTTTCTGTGACTGGTGAG
TACTCAACCAAGTCATTCTGAGAATAGTGTATGCGGCGACCGAGTTGCTCTTGCCCGGCGTCAATACGGG
ATAATACCGCGCCACATAGCAGAACTTTAAAAGTGCTCATCATTGGAAAACGTTCTTCGGGGCGAAAACT
CTCAAGGATCTTACCGCTGTTGAGATCCAGTTCGATGTAACCCACTCGTGCACCCAACTGATCTTCAGCA
TCTTTTACTTTCACCAGCGTTTCTGGGTGAGCAAAAACAGGAAGGCAAAATGCCGCAAAAAAGGGAATAA
GGGCGACACGGAAATGTTGAATACTCATACTCTTCCTTTTTCAATATTATTGAAGCATTTATCAGGGTTA
TTGTCTCATGAGCGGATACATATTTGAATGTATTTAGAAAAATAAACAAATAGGGGTTCCGCGCACATTT
CCCCGAAAAGTGCCACCTGACGTCGACGGATCGGGAGATCTCCCGATCCCCTATGGTGCACTCTCAGTAC
AATCTGCTCTGATGCCGCATAGTTAAGCCAGTATCTGCTCCCTGCTTGTGTGTTGGAGGTCGCTGAGTAG
TGCGCGAGCAAAATTTAAGCTACAACAAGGCAAGGCTTGACCGACAATTGCATGAAG
