>Addgene plasmid #115831 | pscALPS-SIV-GSN-CN166 vpr | depositor partial sequence | sequence record 218780 | SIV GSN CN166 Vpr
TCTAGAGCCGCCATGGATTATAAAGATGACGATGACAAAGACTATAAAGACGATGACGACAAAGATTACA
AGGACGACGACGACAAAGCGGCCGCTATGGAGAGGATTCCTCCCAGCCATCCAATGCCCTGGCTTTCTCG
GAGGGTACCGACGACGATGGCCATAGCCCAGAACGCCTTGTGGGAGATTAACGAAGAAGCAGAGAAGCAC
TTCTCCCGAGACGAGCTGAGGGGCATCTGGCACGACGTAACGGAGCTGCCTGCTGATCCCGACTGGACCG
TCGATCAGGCCGCGATTGCTTGTGCCATCGATTATATTCGAGTTCAAACTCTTCTGTTCAGACACTTTAA
GGATGGATGCTTCCACCGCGTAAACCTGAGCGGACGGTACCCGGCAATACGACCCAGCAGGGGAACCGCA
CCCCCGGATAGCAACAGCGTTAGTCACGCGGATCCAGAACAACCGAGGCGGCCCTCCCGCTACCGGATGG
ATGAATAACCCGGGGAATTC
